>Addgene plasmid #139091 | pCC_06 - hU6-BsmBI-sgRNA(E+F)-barcode-EFS-dCas9NG-NLS-VPR-2A-Puro-WPRE | addgene full sequence | sequence record 273888 | Addgene NGS Result
GTCGACGGATCGGGAGATCTCCCGATCCCCTATGGTGCACTCTCAGTACAATCTGCTCTGATGCCGCATA
GTTAAGCCAGTATCTGCTCCCTGCTTGTGTGTTGGAGGTCGCTGAGTAGTGCGCGAGCAAAATTTAAGCT
ACAACAAGGCAAGGCTTGACCGACAATTGCATGAAGAATCTGCTTAGGGTTAGGCGTTTTGCGCTGCTTC
GCGATGTACGGGCCAGATATACGCGTTGACATTGATTATTGACTAGTTATTAATAGTAATCAATTACGGG
GTCATTAGTTCATAGCCCATATATGGAGTTCCGCGTTACATAACTTACGGTAAATGGCCCGCCTGGCTGA
CCGCCCAACGACCCCCGCCCATTGACGTCAATAATGACGTATGTTCCCATAGTAACGCCAATAGGGACTT
TCCATTGACGTCAATGGGTGGAGTATTTACGGTAAACTGCCCACTTGGCAGTACATCAAGTGTATCATAT
GCCAAGTACGCCCCCTATTGACGTCAATGACGGTAAATGGCCCGCCTGGCATTATGCCCAGTACATGACC
TTATGGGACTTTCCTACTTGGCAGTACATCTACGTATTAGTCATCGCTATTACCATGGTGATGCGGTTTT
GGCAGTACATCAATGGGCGTGGATAGCGGTTTGACTCACGGGGATTTCCAAGTCTCCACCCCATTGACGT
CAATGGGAGTTTGTTTTGGCACCAAAATCAACGGGACTTTCCAAAATGTCGTAACAACTCCGCCCCATTG
ACGCAAATGGGCGGTAGGCGTGTACGGTGGGAGGTCTATATAAGCAGCGCGTTTTGCCTGTACTGGGTCT
CTCTGGTTAGACCAGATCTGAGCCTGGGAGCTCTCTGGCTAACTAGGGAACCCACTGCTTAAGCCTCAAT
AAAGCTTGCCTTGAGTGCTTCAAGTAGTGTGTGCCCGTCTGTTGTGTGACTCTGGTAACTAGAGATCCCT
CAGACCCTTTTAGTCAGTGTGGAAAATCTCTAGCAGTGGCGCCCGAACAGGGACTTGAAAGCGAAAGGGA
AACCAGAGGAGCTCTCTCGACGCAGGACTCGGCTTGCTGAAGCGCGCACGGCAAGAGGCGAGGGGCGGCG
ACTGGTGAGTACGCCAAAAATTTTGACTAGCGGAGGCTAGAAGGAGAGAGATGGGTGCGAGAGCGTCAGT
ATTAAGCGGGGGAGAATTAGATCGCGATGGGAAAAAATTCGGTTAAGGCCAGGGGGAAAGAAAAAATATA
AATTAAAACATATAGTATGGGCAAGCAGGGAGCTAGAACGATTCGCAGTTAATCCTGGCCTGTTAGAAAC
ATCAGAAGGCTGTAGACAAATACTGGGACAGCTACAACCATCCCTTCAGACAGGATCAGAAGAACTTAGA
TCATTATATAATACAGTAGCAACCCTCTATTGTGTGCATCAAAGGATAGAGATAAAAGACACCAAGGAAG
CTTTAGACAAGATAGAGGAAGAGCAAAACAAAAGTAAGACCACCGCACAGCAAGCGGCCGCTGATCTTCA
GACCTGGAGGAGGAGATATGAGGGACAATTGGAGAAGTGAATTATATAAATATAAAGTAGTAAAAATTGA
ACCATTAGGAGTAGCACCCACCAAGGCAAAGAGAAGAGTGGTGCAGAGAGAAAAAAGAGCAGTGGGAATA
GGAGCTTTGTTCCTTGGGTTCTTGGGAGCAGCAGGAAGCACTATGGGCGCAGCGTCAATGACGCTGACGG
TACAGGCCAGACAATTATTGTCTGGTATAGTGCAGCAGCAGAACAATTTGCTGAGGGCTATTGAGGCGCA
ACAGCATCTGTTGCAACTCACAGTCTGGGGCATCAAGCAGCTCCAGGCAAGAATCCTGGCTGTGGAAAGA
TACCTAAAGGATCAACAGCTCCTGGGGATTTGGGGTTGCTCTGGAAAACTCATTTGCACCACTGCTGTGC
CTTGGAATGCTAGTTGGAGTAATAAATCTCTGGAACAGATTTGGAATCACACGACCTGGATGGAGTGGGA
CAGAGAAATTAACAATTACACAAGCTTAATACACTCCTTAATTGAAGAATCGCAAAACCAGCAAGAAAAG
AATGAACAAGAATTATTGGAATTAGATAAATGGGCAAGTTTGTGGAATTGGTTTAACATAACAAATTGGC
TGTGGTATATAAAATTATTCATAATGATAGTAGGAGGCTTGGTAGGTTTAAGAATAGTTTTTGCTGTACT
TTCTATAGTGAATAGAGTTAGGCAGGGATATTCACCATTATCGTTTCAGACCCACCTCCCAACCCCGAGG
GGACCCGACAGGCCCGAAGGAATAGAAGAAGAAGGTGGAGAGAGAGACAGAGACAGATCCATTCGATTAG
TGAACGGATCGGCACTGCGTGCGCCAATTCTGCAGACAAATGGCAGTATTCATCCACAATTTTAAAAGAA
AAGGGGGGATTGGGGGGTACAGTGCAGGGGAAAGAATAGTAGACATAATAGCAACAGACATACAAACTAA
AGAATTACAAAAACAAATTACAAAAATTCAAAATTTTCGGGTTTATTACAGGGACAGCAGAGATCCAGTT
TGGTTAATTAAGGTACCGAGGGCCTATTTCCCATGATTCCTTCATATTTGCATATACGATACAAGGCTGT
TAGAGAGATAATTAGAATTAATTTGACTGTAAACACAAAGATATTAGTACAAAATACGTGACGTAGAAAG
TAATAATTTCTTGGGTAGTTTGCAGTTTTAAAATTATGTTTTAAAATGGACTATCATATGCTTACCGTAA
CTTGAAAGTATTTCGATTTCTTGGCTTTATATATCTTGTGGAAAGGACGAAACACCGGAGACGGACGTCT
CTGTTTAAGAGCTATGCTGGAAACAGCATAGCAAGTTTAAATAAGGCTAGTCCGTTATCAACTTGAAAAA
GTGGCACCGAGTCGGTGCTTTTTTTGAATTCTACAGAGCTAGCTAGGTCTTGAAAGGAGTGGGAATTGGC
TCCGGTGCCCGTCAGTGGGCAGAGCGCACATCGCCCACAGTCCCCGAGAAGTTGGGGGGAGGGGTCGGCA
ATTGATCCGGTGCCTAGAGAAGGTGGCGCGGGGTAAACTGGGAAAGTGATGTCGTGTACTGGCTCCGCCT
TTTTCCCGAGGGTGGGGGAGAACCGTATATAAGTGCAGTAGTCGCCGTGAACGTTCTTTTTCGCAACGGG
TTTGCCGCCAGAACACAGGACCGGTTCTAGAGCGCTGCCACCATGGACAAGAAGTACAGCATCGGCCTGG
CCATCGGCACCAACTCTGTGGGCTGGGCCGTGATCACCGACGAGTACAAGGTGCCCAGCAAGAAATTCAA
GGTGCTGGGCAACACCGACCGGCACAGCATCAAGAAGAACCTGATCGGCGCCCTGCTGTTCGACAGCGGA
GAAACAGCCGAGGCCACCCGGCTGAAGAGAACCGCCAGAAGAAGATACACCAGACGGAAGAACCGGATCT
GCTATCTGCAAGAGATCTTCAGCAACGAGATGGCCAAGGTGGACGACAGCTTCTTCCACAGACTGGAAGA
GTCCTTCCTGGTGGAAGAGGATAAGAAGCACGAGCGGCACCCCATCTTCGGCAACATCGTGGACGAGGTG
GCCTACCACGAGAAGTACCCCACCATCTACCACCTGAGAAAGAAACTGGTGGACAGCACCGACAAGGCCG
ACCTGCGGCTGATCTATCTGGCCCTGGCCCACATGATCAAGTTCCGGGGCCACTTCCTGATCGAGGGCGA
CCTGAACCCCGACAACAGCGACGTGGACAAGCTGTTCATCCAGCTGGTGCAGACCTACAACCAGCTGTTC
GAGGAAAACCCCATCAACGCCAGCGGCGTGGACGCCAAGGCCATCCTGTCTGCCAGACTGAGCAAGAGCA
GACGGCTGGAAAATCTGATCGCCCAGCTGCCCGGCGAGAAGAAGAATGGCCTGTTCGGCAACCTGATTGC
CCTGAGCCTGGGCCTGACCCCCAACTTCAAGAGCAACTTCGACCTGGCCGAGGATGCCAAACTGCAGCTG
AGCAAGGACACCTACGACGACGACCTGGACAACCTGCTGGCCCAGATCGGCGACCAGTACGCCGACCTGT
TTCTGGCCGCCAAGAACCTGTCCGACGCCATCCTGCTGAGCGACATCCTGAGAGTGAACACCGAGATCAC
CAAGGCCCCCCTGAGCGCCTCTATGATCAAGAGATACGACGAGCACCACCAGGACCTGACCCTGCTGAAA
GCTCTCGTGCGGCAGCAGCTGCCTGAGAAGTACAAAGAGATTTTCTTCGACCAGAGCAAGAACGGCTACG
CCGGCTACATCGATGGCGGAGCCAGCCAGGAAGAGTTCTACAAGTTCATCAAGCCCATCCTGGAAAAGAT
GGACGGCACCGAGGAACTGCTCGTGAAGCTGAACAGAGAGGACCTGCTGCGGAAGCAGCGGACCTTCGAC
AACGGCAGCATCCCCCACCAGATCCACCTGGGAGAGCTGCACGCCATTCTGCGGCGGCAGGAAGATTTTT
ACCCATTCCTGAAGGACAACCGGGAAAAGATCGAGAAGATCCTGACCTTCCGCATCCCCTACTACGTGGG
CCCTCTGGCCAGGGGAAACAGCAGATTCGCCTGGATGACCAGAAAGAGCGAGGAAACCATCACCCCCTGG
AACTTCGAGGAAGTGGTGGACAAGGGCGCCAGCGCCCAGAGCTTCATCGAGCGGATGACCAACTTCGATA
AGAACCTGCCCAACGAGAAGGTGCTGCCCAAGCACAGCCTGCTGTACGAGTACTTCACCGTGTACAACGA
GCTGACCAAAGTGAAATACGTGACCGAGGGAATGAGAAAGCCCGCCTTCCTGAGCGGCGAGCAGAAAAAA
GCCATCGTGGACCTGCTGTTCAAGACCAACCGGAAAGTGACCGTGAAGCAGCTGAAAGAGGACTACTTCA
AGAAAATCGAGTGCTTCGACTCCGTGGAAATCTCCGGCGTGGAAGATCGGTTCAACGCCTCCCTGGGCAC
ATACCACGATCTGCTGAAAATTATCAAGGACAAGGACTTCCTGGACAATGAGGAAAACGAGGACATTCTG
GAAGATATCGTGCTGACCCTGACACTGTTTGAGGACAGAGAGATGATCGAGGAACGGCTGAAAACCTATG
CCCACCTGTTCGACGACAAAGTGATGAAGCAGCTGAAGCGGCGGAGATACACCGGCTGGGGCAGGCTGAG
CCGGAAGCTGATCAACGGCATCCGGGACAAGCAGTCCGGCAAGACAATCCTGGATTTCCTGAAGTCCGAC
GGCTTCGCCAACAGAAACTTCATGCAGCTGATCCACGACGACAGCCTGACCTTTAAAGAGGACATCCAGA
AAGCCCAGGTGTCCGGCCAGGGCGATAGCCTGCACGAGCACATTGCCAATCTGGCCGGCAGCCCCGCCAT
TAAGAAGGGCATCCTGCAGACAGTGAAGGTGGTGGACGAGCTCGTGAAAGTGATGGGCCGGCACAAGCCC
GAGAACATCGTGATCGAAATGGCCAGAGAGAACCAGACCACCCAGAAGGGACAGAAGAACAGCCGCGAGA
GAATGAAGCGGATCGAAGAGGGCATCAAAGAGCTGGGCAGCCAGATCCTGAAAGAACACCCCGTGGAAAA
CACCCAGCTGCAGAACGAGAAGCTGTACCTGTACTACCTGCAGAATGGGCGGGATATGTACGTGGACCAG
GAACTGGACATCAACCGGCTGTCCGACTACGATGTGGACGCTATCGTGCCTCAGAGCTTTCTTAAGGACG
ACTCCATCGACAACAAGGTGCTGACCAGAAGCGACAAGAACCGGGGCAAGAGCGACAACGTGCCCTCCGA
AGAGGTCGTGAAGAAGATGAAGAACTACTGGCGGCAGCTGCTGAACGCCAAGCTGATTACCCAGAGAAAG
TTCGACAATCTGACCAAGGCCGAGAGAGGCGGCCTGAGCGAACTGGATAAGGCCGGCTTCATCAAGAGAC
AGCTGGTGGAAACCCGGCAGATCACAAAGCACGTGGCACAGATCCTGGACTCCCGGATGAACACTAAGTA
CGACGAGAATGACAAGCTGATCCGGGAAGTGAAAGTGATCACCCTGAAGTCCAAGCTGGTGTCCGATTTC
CGGAAGGATTTCCAGTTTTACAAAGTGCGCGAGATCAACAACTACCACCACGCCCACGACGCCTACCTGA
ACGCCGTCGTGGGAACCGCCCTGATCAAAAAGTACCCTAAGCTGGAAAGCGAGTTCGTGTACGGCGACTA
CAAGGTGTACGACGTGCGGAAGATGATCGCCAAGAGCGAGCAGGAAATCGGCAAGGCTACCGCCAAGTAC
TTCTTCTACAGCAACATCATGAACTTTTTCAAGACCGAGATTACCCTGGCCAACGGCGAGATCCGGAAGC
GGCCTCTGATCGAGACAAACGGCGAAACCGGGGAGATCGTGTGGGATAAGGGCCGGGATTTTGCCACCGT
GCGGAAAGTGCTGAGCATGCCCCAAGTGAATATCGTGAAAAAGACCGAGGTGCAGACAGGCGGCTTCAGC
AAAGAGTCTATCCGGCCCAAGAGGAACAGCGATAAGCTGATCGCCAGAAAGAAGGACTGGGACCCTAAGA
AGTACGGCGGCTTCGTTAGCCCCACCGTGGCCTATTCTGTGCTGGTGGTGGCCAAAGTGGAAAAGGGCAA
GTCCAAGAAACTGAAGAGTGTGAAAGAGCTGCTGGGGATCACCATCATGGAAAGAAGCAGCTTCGAGAAG
AATCCCATCGACTTTCTGGAAGCCAAGGGCTACAAAGAAGTGAAAAAGGACCTGATCATCAAGCTGCCTA
AGTACTCCCTGTTCGAGCTGGAAAACGGCCGGAAGAGAATGCTGGCCTCTGCCCGGTTCCTGCAGAAGGG
AAACGAACTGGCCCTGCCCTCCAAATATGTGAACTTCCTGTACCTGGCCAGCCACTATGAGAAGCTGAAG
GGCTCCCCCGAGGATAATGAGCAGAAACAGCTGTTTGTGGAACAGCACAAGCACTACCTGGACGAGATCA
TCGAGCAGATCAGCGAGTTCTCCAAGAGAGTGATCCTGGCCGACGCTAATCTGGACAAAGTGCTGTCCGC
CTACAACAAGCACCGGGATAAGCCCATCAGAGAGCAGGCCGAGAATATCATCCACCTGTTTACCCTGACC
AATCTGGGAGCCCCTCGGGCCTTCAAGTACTTTGACACCACCATCGACCGGAAGGTGTACCGGAGCACCA
AAGAGGTGCTGGACGCCACCCTGATCCACCAGAGCATCACCGGCCTGTACGAGACACGGATCGACCTGTC
TCAGCTGGGAGGCGACAGCAGGGCTGACCCCAAGAAGAAGAGGAAGGTGTCGCCAGGGATCCGTCGACTT
GACGCGTTGATATCAACAAGTTTGTACAAAAAAGCAGGCTACAAAGAGGCCAGCGGTTCCGGACGGGCTG
ACGCATTGGACGATTTTGATCTGGATATGCTGGGAAGTGACGCCCTCGATGATTTTGACCTTGACATGCT
TGGTTCGGATGCCCTTGATGACTTTGACCTCGACATGCTCGGCAGTGACGCCCTTGATGATTTCGACCTG
GACATGCTGATTAACTCTAGAAGTTCCGGATCTCCGAAAAAGAAACGCAAAGTTGGTAGCCAGTACCTGC
CCGACACCGACGACCGGCACCGGATCGAGGAAAAGCGGAAGCGGACCTACGAGACATTCAAGAGCATCAT
GAAGAAGTCCCCCTTCAGCGGCCCCACCGACCCTAGACCTCCACCTAGAAGAATCGCCGTGCCCAGCAGA
TCCAGCGCCAGCGTGCCAAAACCTGCCCCCCAGCCTTACCCCTTCACCAGCAGCCTGAGCACCATCAACT
ACGACGAGTTCCCTACCATGGTGTTCCCCAGCGGCCAGATCTCTCAGGCCTCTGCTCTGGCTCCAGCCCC
TCCTCAGGTGCTGCCTCAGGCTCCTGCTCCTGCACCAGCTCCAGCCATGGTGTCTGCACTGGCTCAGGCA
CCAGCACCCGTGCCTGTGCTGGCTCCTGGACCTCCACAGGCTGTGGCTCCACCAGCCCCTAAACCTACAC
AGGCCGGCGAGGGCACACTGTCTGAAGCTCTGCTGCAGCTGCAGTTCGACGACGAGGATCTGGGAGCCCT
GCTGGGAAACAGCACCGATCCTGCCGTGTTCACCGACCTGGCCAGCGTGGACAACAGCGAGTTCCAGCAG
CTGCTGAACCAGGGCATCCCTGTGGCCCCTCACACCACCGAGCCCATGCTGATGGAATACCCCGAGGCCA
TCACCCGGCTCGTGACAGGCGCTCAGAGGCCTCCTGATCCAGCTCCTGCCCCTCTGGGAGCACCAGGCCT
GCCTAATGGACTGCTGTCTGGCGACGAGGACTTCAGCTCTATCGCCGATATGGATTTCTCAGCCTTGCTG
GGCTCTGGCAGCGGCAGCCGGGATTCCAGGGAAGGGATGTTTTTGCCGAAGCCTGAGGCCGGCTCCGCTA
TTAGTGACGTGTTTGAGGGCCGCGAGGTGTGCCAGCCAAAACGAATCCGGCCATTTCATCCTCCAGGAAG
TCCATGGGCCAACCGCCCACTCCCCGCCAGCCTCGCACCAACACCAACCGGTCCAGTACATGAGCCAGTC
GGGTCACTGACCCCGGCACCAGTCCCTCAGCCACTGGATCCAGCGCCCGCAGTGACTCCCGAGGCCAGTC
ACCTGTTGGAGGATCCCGATGAAGAAACGAGCCAGGCTGTCAAAGCCCTTCGGGAGATGGCCGATACTGT
GATTCCCCAGAAGGAAGAGGCTGCAATCTGTGGCCAAATGGACCTTTCCCATCCGCCCCCAAGGGGCCAT
CTGGATGAGCTGACAACCACACTTGAGTCCATGACCGAGGATCTGAACCTGGACTCACCCCTGACCCCGG
AATTGAACGAGATTCTGGATACCTTCCTGAACGACGAGTGCCTCTTGCATGCCATGCATATCAGCACAGG
ACTGTCCATCTTCGACACATCTCTCTTTGAATTCGGATCCGGCGCAACAAACTTCTCTCTGCTGAAACAA
GCCGGAGATGTCGAAGAGAATCCTGGACCGACCGAGTACAAGCCCACGGTGCGCCTCGCCACCCGCGACG
ACGTCCCCAGGGCCGTACGCACCCTCGCCGCCGCGTTCGCCGACTACCCCGCCACGCGCCACACCGTCGA
TCCGGACCGCCACATCGAGCGGGTCACCGAGCTGCAAGAACTCTTCCTCACGCGCGTCGGGCTCGACATC
GGCAAGGTGTGGGTCGCGGACGACGGCGCCGCGGTGGCGGTCTGGACCACGCCGGAGAGCGTCGAAGCGG
GGGCGGTGTTCGCCGAGATCGGCCCGCGCATGGCCGAGTTGAGCGGTTCCCGGCTGGCCGCGCAGCAACA
GATGGAAGGCCTCCTGGCGCCGCACCGGCCCAAGGAGCCCGCGTGGTTCCTGGCCACCGTCGGAGTCTCG
CCCGACCACCAGGGCAAGGGTCTGGGCAGCGCCGTCGTGCTCCCCGGAGTGGAGGCGGCCGAGCGCGCCG
GGGTGCCCGCCTTCCTGGAGACCTCCGCGCCCCGCAACCTCCCCTTCTACGAGCGGCTCGGCTTCACCGT
CACCGCCGACGTCGAGGTGCCCGAAGGACCGCGCACCTGGTGCATGACCCGCAAGCCCGGTGCCTGAACG
CGTTAAGTCGACAATCAACCTCTGGATTACAAAATTTGTGAAAGATTGACTGGTATTCTTAACTATGTTG
CTCCTTTTACGCTATGTGGATACGCTGCTTTAATGCCTTTGTATCATGCTATTGCTTCCCGTATGGCTTT
CATTTTCTCCTCCTTGTATAAATCCTGGTTGCTGTCTCTTTATGAGGAGTTGTGGCCCGTTGTCAGGCAA
CGTGGCGTGGTGTGCACTGTGTTTGCTGACGCAACCCCCACTGGTTGGGGCATTGCCACCACCTGTCAGC
TCCTTTCCGGGACTTTCGCTTTCCCCCTCCCTATTGCCACGGCGGAACTCATCGCCGCCTGCCTTGCCCG
CTGCTGGACAGGGGCTCGGCTGTTGGGCACTGACAATTCCGTGGTGTTGTCGGGGAAATCATCGTCCTTT
CCTTGGCTGCTCGCCTGTGTTGCCACCTGGATTCTGCGCGGGACGTCCTTCTGCTACGTCCCTTCGGCCC
TCAATCCAGCGGACCTTCCTTCCCGCGGCCTGCTGCCGGCTCTGCGGCCTCTTCCGCGTCTTCGCCTTCG
CCCTCAGACGAGTCGGATCTCCCTTTGGGCCGCCTCCCCGCGTCGACTTTAAGACCAATGACTTACAAGG
CAGCTGTAGATCTTAGCCACTTTTTAAAAGAAAAGGGGGGACTGGAAGGGCTAATTCACTCCCAACGAAG
ACAAGATCTGCTTTTTGCTTGTACTGGGTCTCTCTGGTTAGACCAGATCTGAGCCTGGGAGCTCTCTGGC
TAACTAGGGAACCCACTGCTTAAGCCTCAATAAAGCTTGCCTTGAGTGCTTCAAGTAGTGTGTGCCCGTC
TGTTGTGTGACTCTGGTAACTAGAGATCCCTCAGACCCTTTTAGTCAGTGTGGAAAATCTCTAGCAGGGC
CCGTTTAAACCCGCTGATCAGCCTCGACTGTGCCTTCTAGTTGCCAGCCATCTGTTGTTTGCCCCTCCCC
CGTGCCTTCCTTGACCCTGGAAGGTGCCACTCCCACTGTCCTTTCCTAATAAAATGAGGAAATTGCATCG
CATTGTCTGAGTAGGTGTCATTCTATTCTGGGGGGTGGGGTGGGGCAGGACAGCAAGGGGGAGGATTGGG
AAGACAATAGCAGGCATGCTGGGGATGCGGTGGGCTCTATGGCTTCTGAGGCGGAAAGAACCAGCTGGGG
CTCTAGGGGGTATCCCC
[124 nt withheld, positions 10938-11061]
C
[91 nt withheld, positions 11063-11153]
A
[49 nt withheld, positions 11155-11203]
CCTTTGACGTTGGAGTCCACGTTCTTT
[37 nt withheld, positions 11231-11267]
ACCCTATCTCGGTCTATTCTTTTGATTTATAAGGGATTTTGCCGATTTCGGCCTATTGGTTAAAAAATGA
GCTGATTTAACAAAAATTTAACGCGAATTAATTCTGTGGAATGTGTGTCAGTTAGGGTGTGGAAAGTCCC
CAGGCTCCCCAGCAGGCAGAAGTATGCAAAGCATGCATCTCAATTAGTCAGCAACCAGGTGTGGAAAGTC
CCCAGGCTCCCCAGCAGGCAGAAGTATGCAAAGCATGCATCTCAATTAGTCAGCAACCATAGTCCCGCCC
CTAACTCCGCCCATCCCGCCCCTAACTCCGCCCAGTTCCGCCCATTCTCCGCCCCATGGCTGACTAATTT
TTTTTATTTATGCAGAGGCCGAGGCCGCCTCTGCCTCTGAGCTATTCCAGAAGTAGTGAGGAGGCTTTTT
TGGAGGCCTAGGCTTTTGCAAAAAGCTCCCGGGAGCTTGTATATCCATTTTCGGATCTGATCAGCACGTG
TTGACAATTAATCATCGGCATAGTATATCGGCATAGTATAATACGACAAGGTGAGGAACTAAACCATGGC
CAAGTTGACCAGTGCCGTTCCGGTGCTCACCGCGCGCGACGTCGCCGGAGCGGTCGAGTTCTGGACCGAC
CGGCTCGGGTTCTCCCGGGACTTCGTGGAGGACGACTTCGCCGGTGTGGTCCGGGACGACGTGACCCTGT
TCATCAGCGCGGTCCAGGACCAGGTGGTGCCGGACAACACCCTGGCCTGGGTGTGGGTGCGCGGCCTGGA
CGAGCTGTACGCCGAGTGGTCGGAGGTCGTGTCCACGAACTTCCGGGACGCCTCCGGGCCGGCCATGACC
GAGATCGGCGAGCAGCCGTGGGGGCGGGAGTTCGCCCTGCGCGACCCGGCCGGCAACTGCGTGCACTTCG
TGGCCGAGGAGCAGGACTGACACGTGCTACGAGATTTCGATTCCACCGCCGCCTTCTATGAAAGGTTGGG
CTTCGGAATCGTTTTCCGGGACGCCGGCTGGATGATCCTCCAGCGCGGGGATCTCATGCTGGAGTTCTTC
GCCCACCCCAACTTGTTTATTGCAGCTTATAATGGTTACAAATAAAGCAATAGCATCACAAATTTCACAA
ATAAAGCATTTTTTTCACTGCATTCTAGTTGTGGTTTGTCCAAACTCATCAATGTATCTTATCATGTCTG
TATACCGTCGACCTCTAGCTAGAGCTTGGCGTAATCATGGTCATAGCTGTTTCCTGTGTGAAATTGTTAT
CCGCTCACAATTCCACACAACATACGAGCCGGAAGCATAAAGTGTAAAGCCTGGGGTGCCTAATGAGTGA
GCTAACTCACATTAATTGCGTTGCGCTCACTGCCCGCTTTCCAGTCGGGAAACCTGTCGTGCCAGCTGCA
TTAATGAATCGGCCAACGCGCGGGGAGAGGCGGTTTGCGTATTGGGCGCTCTTCCGCTTCCTCGCTCACT
GACTCGCTGCGCTCGGTCGTTCGGCTGCGGCGAGCGGTATCAGCTCACTCAAAGGCGGTAATACGGTTAT
CCACAGAATCAGGGGATAACGCAGGAAAGAACATGTGAGCAAAAGGCCAGCAAAAGGCCAGGAACCGTAA
AAAGGCCGCGTTGCTGGCGTTTTTCCATAGGCTCCGCCCCCCTGACGAGCATCACAAAAATCGACGCTCA
AGTCAGAGGTGGCGAAACCCGACAGGACTATAAAGATACCAGGCGTTTCCCCCTGGAAGCTCCCTCGTGC
GCTCTCCTGTTCCGACCCTGCCGCTTACCGGATACCTGTCCGCCTTTCTCCCTTCGGGAAGCGTGGCGCT
TTCTCATAGCTCACGCTGTAGGTATCTCAGTTCGGTGTAGGTCGTTCGCTCCAAGCTGGGCTGTGTGCAC
GAACCCCCCGTTCAGCCCGACCGCTGCGCCTTATCCGGTAACTATCGTCTTGAGTCCAACCCGGTAAGAC
ACGACTTATCGCCACTGGCAGCAGCCACTGGTAACAGGATTAGCAGAGCGAGGTATGTAGGCGGTGCTAC
AGAGTTCTTGAAGTGGTGGCCTAACTACGGCTACACTAGAAGAACAGTATTTGGTATCTGCGCTCTGCTG
AAGCCAGTTACCTTCGGAAAAAGAGTTGGTAGCTCTTGATCCGGCAAACAAACCACCGCTGGTAGCGGTG
GTTTTTTTGTTTGCAAGCAGCAGATTACGCGCAGAAAAAAAGGATCTCAAGAAGATCCTTTGATCTTTTC
TACGGGGTCTGACGCTCAGTGGAACGAAAACTCACGTTAAGGGATTTTGGTCATGAGATTATCAAAAAGG
ATCTTCACCTAGATCCTTTTAAATTAAAAATGAAGTTTTAAATCAATCTAAAGTATATATGAGTAAACTT
GGTCTGACAGTTACCAATGCTTAATCAGTGAGGCACCTATCTCAGCGATCTGTCTATTTCGTTCATCCAT
AGTTGCCTGACTCCCCGTCGTGTAGATAACTACGATACGGGAGGGCTTACCATCTGGCCCCAGTGCTGCA
ATGATACCGCGAGACCCACGCTCACCGGCTCCAGATTTATCAGCAATAAACCAGCCAGCCGGAAGGGCCG
AGCGCAGAAGTGGTCCTGCAACTTTATCCGCCTCCATCCAGTCTATTAATTGTTGCCGGGAAGCTAGAGT
AAGTAGTTCGCCAGTTAATAGTTTGCGCAACGTTGTTGCCATTGCTACAGGCATCGTGGTGTCACGCTCG
TCGTTTGGTATGGCTTCATTCAGCTCCGGTTCCCAACGATCAAGGCGAGTTACATGATCCCCCATGTTGT
GCAAAAAAGCGGTTAGCTCCTTCGGTCCTCCGATCGTTGTCAGAAGTAAGTTGGCCGCAGTGTTATCACT
CATGGTTATGGCAGCACTGCATAATTCTCTTACTGTCATGCCATCCGTAAGATGCTTTTCTGTGACTGGT
GAGTACTCAACCAAGTCATTCTGAGAATAGTGTATGCGGCGACCGAGTTGCTCTTGCCCGGCGTCAATAC
GGGATAATACCGCGCCACATAGCAGAACTTTAAAAGTGCTCATCATTGGAAAACGTTCTTCGGGGCGAAA
ACTCTCAAGGATCTTACCGCTGTTGAGATCCAGTTCGATGTAACCCACTCGTGCACCCAACTGATCTTCA
GCATCTTTTACTTTCACCAGCGTTTCTGGGTGAGCAAAAACAGGAAGGCAAAATGCCGCAAAAAAGGGAA
TAAGGGCGACACGGAAATGTTGAATACTCATACTCTTCCTTTTTCAATATTATTGAAGCATTTATCAGGG
TTATTGTCTCATGAGCGGATACATATTTGAATGTATTTAGAAAAATAAACAAATAGGGGTTCCGCGCACA
TTTCCCCGAAAAGTGCCACCTGAC
Features (pLannotate 1.2.2; 36 found; start..end, strand, type, name):
     31..83      -  misc_feature   bom (fragment): basis of mobility region from pBR322
    238..617     +  enhancer       CMV enhancer: human cytomegalovirus immediate early enhancer
    618..817     +  promoter       CMV promoter: human cytomegalovirus (CMV) immediate early promoter
    835..1015    +  LTR            5' LTR (truncated): truncated 5' long terminal repeat (LTR) from HIV-1
   1062..1187    +  misc_feature   HIV-1 Ψ: packaging signal of human immunodeficiency virus type 1
   1171..1534    +  CDS            HIV-1 gag (fragment): gag protein from human immunodeficiency virus 1; gag
   1680..1913    +  misc_feature   RRE: The Rev response element (RRE) of HIV-1 allows for Rev-dependent mRNA export from the nucleus to the cytoplasm.
   2290..2390    +  CDS            Rev (fragment): human immunodeficiency virus 1 (HIV-1) Rev protein; rev; enhances nuclear export of unspliced and incompletely spliced viral mRNAs
   2440..2557    +  misc_feature   cPPT/CTS: central polypurine tract and central termination sequence of HIV-1
   2608..2848    +  promoter       U6 promoter: RNA polymerase III promoter for human U6 snRNA
   2891..2958    +  misc_RNA       tracrRNA (fragment): trans-activating CRISPR RNA for the Streptococcus pyogenes CRISPR/Cas9 system
   2983..3001    +  CDS            small t antigen (fragment): SV40 (simian virus 40) small t antigen
   3027..3238    +  promoter       EF-1α core promoter: core promoter for human elongation factor EF-1α
   3263..7366    +  CDS            Cas9: Cas9 (Csn1) endonuclease from the Streptococcus pyogenes Type II CRISPR/Cas system generates RNA-guided double strand breaks in DNA
   7436..7460    +  protein_bind   attB1: mutant version of attB; recombination site for the Gateway® BP reaction BP Clonase™
   7691..8470    +  CDS            RELA (fragment): TF65_HUMAN - Also known as NFKB3. Experimental evidence at protein level: Swiss-Prot protein existence level 1. NF-kappa-B is a pleiotropic transcription factor present in almost all cell types and is the endpoint of a series of signal transduction events that are initiated by a vast array of stimuli related to many biological processes such as inflammation, immunity, differentiation, cell growth, tumorigenesis and apoptosis. NF-kappa-B is a homo- or heterodimeric complex formed by the Rel-like domain- containing proteins RELA/p65, RELB, NFKB1/p105, NFKB1/p50, REL and NFKB2/p52. The heterodime
   8489..9054    +  CDS            Rta AD (fragment): transcriptional activation domain from the human herpesvirus 4 (Epstein-Barr virus) replication and transcription activator Rta/BRLF1 (Hardwick et al., 1992; Chavez et al., 2015)
   9130..9727    +  CDS            PuroR (fragment): puromycin N-acetyltransferase; pac from Streptomyces; confers resistance to puromycin
   9743..10331   +  misc_feature   WPRE: woodchuck hepatitis virus posttranscriptional regulatory element
  10382..10401   +  misc_feature   cPPT/CTS (fragment): central polypurine tract and central termination sequence of HIV-1
  10403..10636   +  LTR            3' LTR (ΔU3): self-inactivating 3' long terminal repeat (LTR) from HIV-1
  10668..10892   +  polyA_signal   bGH poly(A) signal: bovine growth hormone polyadenylation signal
  10896..10917   +  promoter       SV40 promoter (fragment): SV40 enhancer and early promoter
  10938..11366   +  rep_origin     f1 ori (sequence partly withheld): f1 bacteriophage origin of replication; arrow indicates direction of (+) strand synthesis
  11380..11709   +  promoter       SV40 promoter: SV40 enhancer and early promoter
  11757..11804   +  promoter       EM7 promoter: synthetic bacterial promoter&nbsp
  11823..12197   +  CDS            BleoR: antibiotic-binding protein; Sh ble from Streptoalloteichus hindustanus; confers resistance to bleomycin, phleomycin, and Zeocin™
  12207..12332   +  CDS            ble (fragment): BLE_KLEPN - Experimental evidence at protein level: Swiss-Prot protein existence level 1. Binding protein with a strong affinity to the bleomycin family of antibiotics. Binds to CL990; an antimitotic-antibiotic compound. From Klebsiella pneumoniae.
  12327..12448   +  polyA_signal   SV40 poly(A) signal: SV40 polyadenylation signal
  12519..12541   -  protein_bind   lac operator (fragment): The lac repressor binds to the lac operator to inhibit transcription in E. coli. This inhibition can be relieved by adding lactose or isopropyl-β-D-thiogalactopyranoside (IPTG). lac repressor encoded by lacI
  12545..12575   -  promoter       lac promoter: promoter for the E. coli lac operon
  12590..12611   -  protein_bind   CAP binding site: CAP binding activates transcription in the presence of cAMP. E. coli catabolite activator protein
  12624..12716   -  CDS            lacI (fragment): lac repressor; lacI; The lac repressor binds to the lac operator to inhibit transcription in E. coli. This inhibition can be relieved by adding lactose or isopropyl-β-D-thiogalactopyranoside (IPTG).
  12899..13487   -  rep_origin     ori: high-copy-number ColE1/pMB1/pBR322/pUC origin of replication
  13658..14518   -  CDS            AmpR: β-lactamase; bla; confers resistance to ampicillin, carbenicillin, and related antibiotics
  14519..14623   -  promoter       AmpR promoter: bla
