[The description below was written by a language model from this plasmid's Addgene catalogue record and pLannotate feature annotations shown in this document.]
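Description:
pCC_06 is a third-generation, self-inactivating lentiviral CRISPR activation vector built on the lentiCRISPRv2 backbone. It delivers both a guide RNA and a PAM-flexible dCas9 activator to mammalian cells from a single plasmid. In bacteria it is maintained at high copy through a ColE1/pUC-type origin with ampicillin selection. The backbone also carries an f1 origin and an SV40/EM7-driven bleomycin/Zeocin resistance cassette that lies outside the LTRs and so is not packaged. The viral genome is transcribed from a CMV enhancer/promoter fused to a truncated HIV-1 5' LTR. It includes the Ψ packaging signal, RRE and cPPT/CTS, and ends in a ΔU3 3' LTR followed by a bGH polyadenylation signal.

Between the LTRs, a human U6 promoter drives an sgRNA cassette with the optimised (E+F) scaffold, into which spacers are cloned using BsmBI. A barcode sits immediately downstream of this cassette. The EF-1α core (EFS) promoter then expresses human codon-optimised SpCas9-NG. D10A and H840A make it catalytically inactive, and the NG substitutions (L1111R, D1135V, G1218R, E1219F, A1322R, R1335V, T1337R) relax the PAM requirement. This protein is fused through an NLS to the tripartite VPR activator; the feature table detects its p65/RELA and Rta domains, and VP64 is not separately annotated. A 2A peptide links puromycin N-acetyltransferase for selection of transduced cells, and a WPRE enhances transcript expression. The catalogue lists the species as "Staphylococcus pyogenes", although the annotated Cas9 is from Streptococcus pyogenes. The associated work used such constructs in high-throughput screens of PAM-flexible Cas9 variants for transcriptional modulation.
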