Addgene plasmid #139091: pCC_06 - hU6-BsmBI-sgRNA(E+F)-barcode-EFS-dCas9NG-NLS-VPR-2A-Puro-WPRE
Purpose: Expresses human codon-optimized inactive SpCas9-NG fused to a transcriptional activator VPR in mammalian cells. For cloning of sgRNAs using BsmBI. Contains a barcode downstream of sgRNA cassette.
Depositing lab: Neville Sanjana. Depositing organization: New York Genome Center. Publication: High-Throughput Screens of PAM-Flexible Cas9 Variants for Gene Knockout and Transcriptional Modulation. Legut M, Daniloski Z, Xue X, McKenzie D, Guo X, Wessels HH, Sanjana NE. Cell Rep. 2020 Mar 3;30(9):2859-2868.e5. doi: 10.1016/j.celrep.2020.02.010. PubMed 32130891.
Backbone
  Vector backbone: lentiCRISPRv2
  Vector type: Mammalian Expression, Lentiviral, CRISPR
  Selectable markers: Puromycin
Growth in bacteria
  Bacterial resistance: Ampicillin, 100 μg/mL
  Growth temperature: 37°C
  Growth strain: NEB Stable
  Copy number: High Copy
Gene/Insert
  Gene/Insert name: dSpCas9-NG-VPR
  Species: Staphylococcus pyogenes
  Mutation: D10A, H840A, L1111R, D1135V,G1218R, E1219F, A1322R, R1335V, T1337R
  Cloning method: Gibson Cloning
Terms and licenses: Academic/Nonprofit Terms; Industry Terms: Not Available to Industry
How to cite: pCC_06 - hU6-BsmBI-sgRNA(E+F)-barcode-EFS-dCas9NG-NLS-VPR-2A-Puro-WPRE was a gift from Neville Sanjana (Addgene plasmid # 139091 ; http://n2t.net/addgene:139091 ; RRID:Addgene_139091)
